>Addgene plasmid #109066 | pstop | depositor full sequence | sequence record 205531 | pstop sequence 3794 bps
CTG
[124 nt withheld, positions 4-127]
C
[91 nt withheld, positions 129-219]
A
[49 nt withheld, positions 221-269]
CCTTTGACGTTGGAGTCCACGTTCTTT
[37 nt withheld, positions 297-333]
ACCCTATCTCGGTCTATTCTTTTGATTTATAAGGGATTTTGCCGATTTCGGCCTATTGGTTAAAAAATGA
GCTGATTTAACAAAAATTTAACGCGAATTTTAACAAAATATTAACGCTTACAATTTCCATTCGCCATTCA
GGCTGCGCAACTGTTGGGAAGGGCGATCGGTGCGGGCCTCTTCGCTATTACGCCAGCTGGCGAAAGGGGG
ATGTGCTGCAAGGCGATTAAGTTGGGTAACGCCAGGGTTTTCCCAGTCACGACGTTGTAAAACGACGGCC
AGTGAATTGTAATACGACTCACTATAGGGCGAATTGGAGCTCCACCGGGGCTGCAGGAATTCGATATTGA
ACCGGTGCCTAGAGAATCGCGATGAATAAATGAAAGCTTGCAGATCTGCGACTCTAGAGGATCTGCGACT
CTAGAGGATCATAATCAGCCNTACCACATTTTGTAGAGGTTTTACTNGCTTTAAAAAACCTCCCACACCT
CCCCCTGAACCTGAAACATAAAATGAATGCAATTGTTGTTGTTAACTTGTTTATTGCAGCTTATAATGGT
TACAAATAAAGCAATAGCATCACAAATTTCACAAATAAAGCATTTTTTTCACTGCATTCTAGTTGTGGTT
TGTCCAAACTCATCAATGTATCTTATCATGTCTGGATCTGCGACTCTAGAGGATCATAATCAGCCATACC
ACATTTGTAGAGGTTTTACTTGCTTTAAAAAACCTCCCACACCTCCCCCTGAACCTGAAACATAAAATGA
ATGCAATTGTTGTTGTTAACTTGTTTATTGCAGCTTATAATGGTTACAAATAAAGCAATAGCATCACAAA
TTTCACAAATAAAGCATTTTTTTCACTGCATTCTAGTTGTGGTTTGTCCAAACTCATCAATGTATCTTAT
CATGTCTGGATCTGCGACTCTAGAGGATCATAATCAGCCATACCACATTTGTAGAGGTTTTACTTGCTTT
AAAAAACCTCCCACACCTCCCCCTGAACCTGAAACATAAAATGAATGCAATTGTTGTTGTTAACTTGTTT
ATTGCAGCTTATAATGGTTACAAATAAAGCAATAGCATCACAAATTTCACAAATAAAGCATTTTTTTCAC
TGCATTCTAGTTGTGGTTTGTCCAAACTCATCAATGTATCTTATCATGTCTGGATCCCCATCAAGCTGAT
CCGGAACCCTTAATCGCCCTCGATCTCGAACTATCAAGCTTATCGATACCGTCGAGGGGGGGCCCGGTAC
CAGCTTTTGTTCCCTTTAGTGAGGGTTAATTGCGCGCTTGGCGTAATCATGGTCATAGCTGTTTCCTGTG
TGAAATTGTTATCCGCTCACAATTCCACACAACATACGAGCCGGAAGCATAAAGTGTAAAGCCTGGGGTG
CCTAATGAGTGAGCTAACTCACATTAATTGCGTTGCGCTCACTGCCCGCTTTCCAGTCGGGAAACCTGTC
GTGCCAGCTGCATTAATGAATCGGCCAACGCGCGGGGAGAGGCGGTTTGCGTATTGGGCGCTCTTCCGCT
TCCTCGCTCACTGACTCGCTGCGCTCGGTCGTTCGGCTGCGGCGAGCGGTATCAGCTCACTCAAAGGCGG
TAATACGGTTATCCACAGAATCAGGGGATAACGCAGGAAAGAACATGTGAGCAAAAGGCCAGCAAAAGGC
CAGGAACCGTAAAAAGGCCGCGTTGCTGGCGTTTTTCCATAGGCTCCGCCCCCCTGACGAGCATCACAAA
AATCGACGCTCAAGTCAGAGGTGGCGAAACCCGACAGGACTATAAAGATACCAGGCGTTTCCCCCTGGAA
GCTCCCTCGTGCGCTCTCCTGTTCCGACCCTGCCGCTTACCGGATACCTGTCCGCCTTTCTCCCTTCGGG
AAGCGTGGCGCTTTCTCATAGCTCACGCTGTAGGTATCTCAGTTCGGTGTAGGTCGTTCGCTCCAAGCTG
GGCTGTGTGCACGAACCCCCCGTTCAGCCCGACCGCTGCGCCTTATCCGGTAACTATCGTCTTGAGTCCA
ACCCGGTAAGACACGACTTATCGCCACTGGCAGCAGCCACTGGTAACAGGATTAGCAGAGCGAGGTATGT
AGGCGGTGCTACAGAGTTCTTGAAGTGGTGGCCTAACTACGGCTACACTAGAAGGACAGTATTTGGTATC
TGCGCTCTGCTGAAGCCAGTTACCTTCGGAAAAAGAGTTGGTAGCTCTTGATCCGGCAAACAAACCACCG
CTGGTAGCGGTGGTTTTTTTGTTTGCAAGCAGCAGATTACGCGCAGAAAAAAAGGATCTCAAGAAGATCC
TTTGATCTTTTCTACGGGGTCTGACGCTCAGTGGAACGAAAACTCACGTTAAGGGATTTTGGTCATGAGA
TTATCAAAAAGGATCTTCACCTAGATCCTTTTAAATTAAAAATGAAGTTTTAAATCAATCTAAAGTATAT
ATGAGTAAACTTGGTCTGACAGTTACCAATGCTTAATCAGTGAGGCACCTATCTCAGCGATCTGTCTATT
TCGTTCATCCATAGTTGCCTGACTCCCCGTCGTGTAGATAACTACGATACGGGAGGGCTTACCATCTGGC
CCCAGTGCTGCAATGATACCGCGAGACCCACGCTCACCGGCTCCAGATTTATCAGCAATAAACCAGCCAG
CCGGAAGGGCCGAGCGCAGAAGTGGTCCTGCAACTTTATCCGCCTCCATCCAGTCTATTAATTGTTGCCG
GGAAGCTAGAGTAAGTAGTTCGCCAGTTAATAGTTTGCGCAACGTTGTTGCCATTGCTACAGGCATCGTG
GTGTCACGCTCGTCGTTTGGTATGGCTTCATTCAGCTCCGGTTCCCAACGATCAAGGCGAGTTACATGAT
CCCCCATGTTGTGCAAAAAAGCGGTTAGCTCCTTCGGTCCTCCGATCGTTGTCAGAAGTAAGTTGGCCGC
AGTGTTATCACTCATGGTTATGGCAGCACTGCATAATTCTCTTACTGTCATGCCATCCGTAAGATGCTTT
TCTGTGACTGGTGAGTACTCAACCAAGTCATTCTGAGAATAGTGTATGCGGCGACCGAGTTGCTCTTGCC
CGGCGTCAATACGGGATAATACCGCGCCACATAGCAGAACTTTAAAAGTGCTCATCATTGGAAAACGTTC
TTCGGGGCGAAAACTCTCAAGGATCTTACCGCTGTTGAGATCCAGTTCGATGTAACCCACTCGTGCACCC
AACTGATCTTCAGCATCTTTTACTTTCACCAGCGTTTCTGGGTGAGCAAAAACAGGAAGGCAAAATGCCG
CAAAAAAGGGAATAAGGGCGACACGGAAATGTTGAATACTCATACTCTTCCTTTTTCAATATTATTGAAG
CATTTATCAGGGTTATTGTCTCATGAGCGGATACATATTTGAATGTATTTAGAAAAATAAACAAATAGGG
GTTCCGCGCACATTTCCCCGAAAAGTGCCAC
Features (pLannotate 1.2.2; 20 found; start..end, strand, type, name):
      4..432     +  rep_origin     f1 ori (sequence partly withheld): f1 bacteriophage origin of replication; arrow indicates direction of (+) strand synthesis
    463..620     -  CDS            lacZα (fragment): LacZα fragment of β-galactosidase; lacZ fragment
    623..641     +  promoter       T7 promoter: promoter for bacteriophage T7 RNA polymerase
    661..680     +  misc_feature   MCS (fragment): pBluescript multiple cloning site
    679..699     +  promoter       EF-1α core promoter (fragment): core promoter for human elongation factor EF-1α
    760..844     +  CDS            large T antigen (fragment): large T antigen from SV40 (simian virus 40)
    867..1001    +  polyA_signal   SV40 poly(A) signal: SV40 polyadenylation signal
   1015..1098    +  CDS            large T antigen (fragment): large T antigen from SV40 (simian virus 40)
   1121..1255    +  polyA_signal   SV40 poly(A) signal: SV40 polyadenylation signal
   1269..1352    +  CDS            large T antigen (fragment): large T antigen from SV40 (simian virus 40)
   1375..1509    +  polyA_signal   SV40 poly(A) signal: SV40 polyadenylation signal
   1555..1578    +  misc_feature   MCS (fragment): pBluescript multiple cloning site
   1606..1624    -  promoter       T3 promoter: promoter for bacteriophage T3 RNA polymerase
   1669..1685    -  protein_bind   lac operator: The lac repressor binds to the lac operator to inhibit transcription in E. coli. This inhibition can be relieved by adding lactose or isopropyl-β-D-thiogalactopyranoside (IPTG). lac repressor encoded by lacI
   1693..1723    -  promoter       lac promoter: promoter for the E. coli lac operon
   1738..1759    -  protein_bind   CAP binding site: CAP binding activates transcription in the presence of cAMP. E. coli catabolite activator protein
   1772..1864    -  CDS            lacI (fragment): lac repressor; lacI; The lac repressor binds to the lac operator to inhibit transcription in E. coli. This inhibition can be relieved by adding lactose or isopropyl-β-D-thiogalactopyranoside (IPTG).
   2047..2635    -  rep_origin     ori: high-copy-number ColE1/pMB1/pBR322/pUC origin of replication
   2806..3666    -  CDS            AmpR: β-lactamase; bla; confers resistance to ampicillin, carbenicillin, and related antibiotics
   3667..3771    -  promoter       AmpR promoter: bla
