>Addgene plasmid #109066 | pstop | addgene full sequence | sequence record 212155 | Addgene NGS Result
CTG
[124 nt withheld, positions 4-127]
C
[91 nt withheld, positions 129-219]
A
[49 nt withheld, positions 221-269]
CCTTTGACGTTGGAGTCCACGTTCTTT
[37 nt withheld, positions 297-333]
ACCCTATCTCGGTCTATTCTTTTGATTTATAAGGGATTTTGCCGATTTCGGCCTATTGGTTAAAAAATGA
GCTGATTTAACAAAAATTTAACGCGAATTTTAACAAAATATTAACGCTTACAATTTCCATTCGCCATTCA
GGCTGCGCAACTGTTGGGAAGGGCGATCGGTGCGGGCCTCTTCGCTATTACGCCAGCTGGCGAAAGGGGG
ATGTGCTGCAAGGCGATTAAGTTGGGTAACGCCAGGGTTTTCCCAGTCACGACGTTGTAAAACGACGGCC
AGTGAATTGTAATACGACTCACTATAGGGCGAATTGGAGCTCCACCGGGGCTGCAGGAATTCGATATTGA
ACCGGTGCCTAGAGAATCGCGATGAATAAATGAAAGCTTGCAGATCTGCGACTCTAGAGGATCTGCGACT
CTAGAGGATCATAATCAGCCATACCACATTTGTAGAGGTTTTACTTGCTTTAAAAAACCTCCCACACCTC
CCCCTGAACCTGAAACATAAAATGAATGCAATTGTTGTTGTTAACTTGTTTATTGCAGCTTATAATGGTT
ACAAATAAAGCAATAGCATCACAAATTTCACAAATAAAGCATTTTTTTCACTGCATTCTAGTTGTGGTTT
GTCCAAACTCATCAATGTATCTTATCATGTCTGGATCTGCGACTCTAGAGGATCATAATCAGCCATACCA
CATTTGTAGAGGTTTTACTTGCTTTAAAAAACCTCCCACACCTCCCCCTGAACCTGAAACATAAAATGAA
TGCAATTGTTGTTGTTAACTTGTTTATTGCAGCTTATAATGGTTACAAATAAAGCAATAGCATCACAAAT
TTCACAAATAAAGCATTTTTTTCACTGCATTCTAGTTGTGGTTTGTCCAAACTCATCAATGTATCTTATC
ATGTCTGGATCTGCGACTCTAGAGGATCATAATCAGCCATACCACATTTGTAGAGGTTTTACTTGCTTTA
AAAAACCTCCCACACCTCCCCCTGAACCTGAAACATAAAATGAATGCAATTGTTGTTGTTAACTTGTTTA
TTGCAGCTTATAATGGTTACAAATAAAGCAATAGCATCACAAATTTCACAAATAAAGCATTTTTTTCACT
GCATTCTAGTTGTGGTTTGTCCAAACTCATCAATGTATCTTATCATGTCTGGATCCCCATCAAGCTGATC
CGGAACCCTTAATCGCCCTCGATCTCGAACTATCAAGCTTATCGATACCGTCGAGGGGGGGCCCGGTACC
AGCTTTTGTTCCCTTTAGTGAGGGTTAATTTCGAGCTTGGCGTAATCATGGTCATAGCTGTTTCCTGTGT
GAAATTGTTATCCGCTCACAATTCCACACAACATACGAGCCGGAAGCATAAAGTGTAAAGCCTGGGGTGC
CTAATGAGTGAGCTAACTCACATTAATTGCGTTGCGCTCACTGCCCGCTTTCCAGTCGGGAAACCTGTCG
TGCCAGCTGCATTAATGAATCGGCCAACGCGCGGGGAGAGGCGGTTTGCGTATTGGGCGCTCTTCCGCTT
CCTCGCTCACTGACTCGCTGCGCTCGGTCGTTCGGCTGCGGCGAGCGGTATCAGCTCACTCAAAGGCGGT
AATACGGTTATCCACAGAATCAGGGGATAACGCAGGAAAGAACATGTGAGCAAAAGGCCAGCAAAAGGCC
AGGAACCGTAAAAAGGCCGCGTTGCTGGCGTTTTTCCATAGGCTCCGCCCCCCTGACGAGCATCACAAAA
ATCGACGCTCAAGTCAGAGGTGGCGAAACCCGACAGGACTATAAAGATACCAGGCGTTTCCCCCTGGAAG
CTCCCTCGTGCGCTCTCCTGTTCCGACCCTGCCGCTTACCGGATACCTGTCCGCCTTTCTCCCTTCGGGA
AGCGTGGCGCTTTCTCATAGCTCACGCTGTAGGTATCTCAGTTCGGTGTAGGTCGTTCGCTCCAAGCTGG
GCTGTGTGCACGAACCCCCCGTTCAGCCCGACCGCTGCGCCTTATCCGGTAACTATCGTCTTGAGTCCAA
CCCGGTAAGACACGACTTATCGCCACTGGCAGCAGCCACTGGTAACAGGATTAGCAGAGCGAGGTATGTA
GGCGGTGCTACAGAGTTCTTGAAGTGGTGGCCTAACTACGGCTACACTAGAAGAACAGTATTTGGTATCT
GCGCTCTGCTGAAGCCAGTTACCTTCGGAAAAAGAGTTGGTAGCTCTTGATCCGGCAAACAAACCACCGC
TGGTAGCGGTGGTTTTTTTGTTTGCAAGCAGCAGATTACGCGCAGAAAAAAAGGATCTCAAGAAGATCCT
TTGATCTTTTCTACGGGGTCTGACGCTCAGTGGAACGAAAACTCACGTTAAGGGATTTTGGTCATGAGAT
TATCAAAAAGGATCTTCACCTAGATCCTTTTAAATTAAAAATGAAGTTTTAAATCAATCTAAAGTATATA
TGAGTAAACTTGGTCTGACAGTTACCAATGCTTAATCAGTGAGGCACCTATCTCAGCGATCTGTCTATTT
CGTTCATCCATAGTTGCCTGACTCCCCGTCGTGTAGATAACTACGATACGGGAGGGCTTACCATCTGGCC
CCAGTGCTGCAATGATACCGCGAGACCCACGCTCACCGGCTCCAGATTTATCAGCAATAAACCAGCCAGC
CGGAAGGGCCGAGCGCAGAAGTGGTCCTGCAACTTTATCCGCCTCCATCCAGTCTATTAATTGTTGCCGG
GAAGCTAGAGTAAGTAGTTCGCCAGTTAATAGTTTGCGCAACGTTGTTGCCATTGCTACAGGCATCGTGG
TGTCACGCTCGTCGTTTGGTATGGCTTCATTCAGCTCCGGTTCCCAACGATCAAGGCGAGTTACATGATC
CCCCATGTTGTGCAAAAAAGCGGTTAGCTCCTTCGGTCCTCCGATCGTTGTCAGAAGTAAGTTGGCCGCA
GTGTTATCACTCATGGTTATGGCAGCACTGCATAATTCTCTTACTGTCATGCCATCCGTAAGATGCTTTT
CTGTGACTGGTGAGTACTCAACCAAGTCATTCTGAGAATAGTGTATGCGGCGACCGAGTTGCTCTTGCCC
GGCGTCAATACGGGATAATACCGCGCCACATAGCAGAACTTTAAAAGTGCTCATCATTGGAAAACGTTCT
TCGGGGCGAAAACTCTCAAGGATCTTACCGCTGTTGAGATCCAGTTCGATGTAACCCACTCGTGCACCCA
ACTGATCTTCAGCATCTTTTACTTTCACCAGCGTTTCTGGGTGAGCAAAAACAGGAAGGCAAAATGCCGC
AAAAAAGGGAATAAGGGCGACACGGAAATGTTGAATACTCATACTCTTCCTTTTTCAATATTATTGAAGC
ATTTATCAGGGTTATTGTCTCATGAGCGGATACATATTTGAATGTATTTAGAAAAATAAACAAATAGGGG
TTCCGCGCACATTTCCCCGAAAAGTGCCAC
Features (pLannotate 1.2.2; 20 found; start..end, strand, type, name):
      4..432     +  rep_origin     f1 ori (sequence partly withheld): f1 bacteriophage origin of replication; arrow indicates direction of (+) strand synthesis
    463..620     -  CDS            lacZα (fragment): LacZα fragment of β-galactosidase; lacZ fragment
    623..641     +  promoter       T7 promoter: promoter for bacteriophage T7 RNA polymerase
    661..680     +  misc_feature   MCS (fragment): pBluescript multiple cloning site
    679..699     +  promoter       EF-1α core promoter (fragment): core promoter for human elongation factor EF-1α
    760..843     +  CDS            large T antigen (fragment): large T antigen from SV40 (simian virus 40)
    866..1000    +  polyA_signal   SV40 poly(A) signal: SV40 polyadenylation signal
   1014..1097    +  CDS            large T antigen (fragment): large T antigen from SV40 (simian virus 40)
   1120..1254    +  polyA_signal   SV40 poly(A) signal: SV40 polyadenylation signal
   1268..1351    +  CDS            large T antigen (fragment): large T antigen from SV40 (simian virus 40)
   1374..1508    +  polyA_signal   SV40 poly(A) signal: SV40 polyadenylation signal
   1554..1577    +  misc_feature   MCS (fragment): pBluescript multiple cloning site
   1605..1623    -  promoter       T3 promoter: promoter for bacteriophage T3 RNA polymerase
   1668..1684    -  protein_bind   lac operator: The lac repressor binds to the lac operator to inhibit transcription in E. coli. This inhibition can be relieved by adding lactose or isopropyl-β-D-thiogalactopyranoside (IPTG). lac repressor encoded by lacI
   1692..1722    -  promoter       lac promoter: promoter for the E. coli lac operon
   1737..1758    -  protein_bind   CAP binding site: CAP binding activates transcription in the presence of cAMP. E. coli catabolite activator protein
   1771..1863    -  CDS            lacI (fragment): lac repressor; lacI; The lac repressor binds to the lac operator to inhibit transcription in E. coli. This inhibition can be relieved by adding lactose or isopropyl-β-D-thiogalactopyranoside (IPTG).
   2046..2634    -  rep_origin     ori: high-copy-number ColE1/pMB1/pBR322/pUC origin of replication
   2805..3665    -  CDS            AmpR: β-lactamase; bla; confers resistance to ampicillin, carbenicillin, and related antibiotics
   3666..3770    -  promoter       AmpR promoter: bla
