[The description below was written by a language model from this plasmid's Addgene catalogue record and pLannotate feature annotations shown in this document.]
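Description:
pstop is a small (about 3.8 kb) empty-backbone plasmid, catalogued as a mammalian expression vector, whose stated purpose is to supply a polyadenylation cassette that can be inserted into a targeted gene to end its transcription prematurely. The backbone has the hallmarks of a pBluescript-type cloning vector. It carries a high-copy ColE1/pUC origin for propagation in E. coli, an ampicillin resistance gene (β-lactamase) under its own promoter for selection, and an f1 phage origin. Remnants of the lacZα region, with the lac promoter, operator and CAP site, flank what is left of the pBluescript multiple cloning site. T7 and T3 phage promoters and the M13 forward and reverse sequencing primer sites bracket the cloning region.

The functional payload sits between the two residual polylinker fragments and consists of three tandem, same-orientation copies of the SV40 poly(A) signal. Each copy is preceded by a short annotated piece of SV40 large T antigen coding sequence, which is simply the viral sequence that naturally adjoins this signal rather than an expressed gene. Repeating the signal three times makes cleavage and polyadenylation of a transcript reading into the cassette more likely, giving a strong transcriptional stop. A very short match to the EF-1α core promoter at the polylinker junction is only about 20 bp and is unlikely to be a working promoter. No mammalian promoter, reporter or mammalian selection marker is annotated.

The record lists restriction enzyme cloning but does not state how the cassette is delivered to a locus, for example whether homology arms are added. The associated publication concerns local gene regulation by lncRNA promoters, transcription and splicing. The depositor and sequencing-verified records differ by a single nucleotide in length and carry identical annotations.
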