Addgene plasmid #109066: pstop
Purpose: (Empty Backbone) inserts a polyA site to end transcription of a targetted gene
Depositing lab: Eric Lander. Depositing organization: Broad Institute. Publication: Local regulation of gene expression by lncRNA promoters, transcription and splicing. Engreitz JM, Haines JE, Perez EM, Munson G, Chen J, Kane M, McDonel PE, Guttman M, Lander ES. Nature. 2016 Nov 17;539(7629):452-455. doi: 10.1038/nature20149. Epub 2016 Oct 26. PubMed 27783602.
Backbone
  Vector backbone: pSTOP
  Backbone size (bp): 3794
  Vector type: Mammalian Expression
Growth in bacteria
  Bacterial resistance: Ampicillin, 100 μg/mL
  Growth temperature: 37°C
  Growth strain: DH5alpha
  Copy number: Unknown
Gene/Insert
  Cloning method: Restriction Enzyme
  Sequencing primers: 5′ M13F; 3′ M13R
Terms and licenses: Academic/Nonprofit Terms; Industry Terms: Not Available to Industry
How to cite: pstop was a gift from Eric Lander (Addgene plasmid # 109066 ; http://n2t.net/addgene:109066 ; RRID:Addgene_109066)
